Addgene plasmid #18801: pLKO.1 puro shRNA E-cadherin
Depositing lab: Bob Weinberg. Depositing organization: Whitehead Institute for Biomedical Research. Publication: Loss of E-cadherin promotes metastasis via multiple downstream transcriptional pathways. Onder TT, Gupta PB, Mani SA, Yang J, Lander ES, Weinberg RA. Cancer Res. 2008 May 15. 68(10):3645-54. 10.1158/0008-5472.CAN-07-2938 PubMed 18483246.
Backbone
  Vector backbone: pLKO.1 puro
  Backbone manufacturer: Available at Addgene (#8453)
  Backbone size w/o insert (bp): 7000
  Vector type: Mammalian Expression, Lentiviral, RNAi
  Selectable markers: Puromycin
Growth in bacteria
  Bacterial resistance: Ampicillin, 100 μg/mL
  Growth temperature: 37°C
  Growth strain: Stbl3
  Copy number: High Copy
Gene/Insert
  Gene/Insert name: E-cadherin shRNA (alt name: E-Cadherin)
  gRNA/shRNA sequence: AAGATAGGAGTTCTCTGATGC
  Species: H. sapiens (human)
  Entrez Gene: CDH1 (a.k.a. Arc-1, BCDS1, CD324, CDHE, ECAD, LCAM, UVO)
  Promoter: U6
  Cloning method: Restriction Enzyme; 5′ cloning site AgeI (destroyed during cloning); 3′ cloning site EcoRI (unknown if destroyed)
  Sequencing primers: 5′ LKO.1 5'
Terms and licenses: Academic/Nonprofit Terms; Industry Terms: Not Available to Industry
Depositor comments: siRNA directed against E-cadherin: 5'-AAGATAGGAGTTCTCTGATGC-3'. Sequence from the website of the RNAi consortium at the Broad institute. Please note that the sequence originally published in the paper was incorrect and the sequence above is the actual shRNA used.
How to cite: pLKO.1 puro shRNA E-cadherin was a gift from Bob Weinberg (Addgene plasmid # 18801 ; http://n2t.net/addgene:18801 ; RRID:Addgene_18801)
