[The description below was written by a language model from this plasmid's Addgene catalogue record and pLannotate feature annotations shown in this document.]
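Description:
pLKO.1 puro shRNA E-cadherin is a lentiviral RNAi vector built on the pLKO.1 puro backbone, carrying a short hairpin RNA directed against human E-cadherin (CDH1). It is propagated in E. coli as a high-copy plasmid through a ColE1/pUC-type origin with ampicillin selection (AmpR). An f1 origin, an SV40 origin and remnants of lac and phage-promoter sequences from the parental cloning vector are also annotated. The sequenced record is 7,136 nt, consistent with a roughly 7 kb backbone plus a small hairpin insert.

The transfer cassette is of the third-generation, self-inactivating type. An RSV promoter fused to a truncated HIV-1 5' LTR drives production of the genomic RNA in packaging cells. This is followed by the Ψ packaging signal with a gag fragment, the Rev response element for Rev-dependent nuclear export, and a ΔU3 3' LTR that leaves the integrated provirus without LTR promoter activity. An SV40 poly(A) signal follows the 3' LTR.

Within this frame, the human U6 RNA polymerase III promoter transcribes the shRNA, which was cloned between the AgeI and EcoRI sites; the hairpin itself is not annotated as a separate feature but sits in the gap downstream of U6. A cPPT/CTS element lies after the hairpin, and an hPGK promoter then drives puromycin N-acetyltransferase for selection of transduced mammalian cells.

The depositor notes that the target sequence comes from the RNAi Consortium and that the deposited sequence corrects the one originally published. The construct is used for stable knockdown of E-cadherin in human cells, in the associated work to study how its loss promotes metastasis.
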