Features (pLannotate 1.2.2; 26 found; start..end, strand, type, name):
    529..1128    +  CDS            PuroR: puromycin N-acetyltransferase; pac from Streptomyces alboniger; confers resistance to puromycin
   1171..1254    +  CDS            nef (fragment): NEF_HV1Z2 - Experimental evidence at protein level: Swiss-Prot protein existence level 1. Extracellular Nef protein targets CD4(+) T-lymphocytes for apoptosis by interacting with CXCR4 surface receptors. From Human immunodeficiency virus type 1 group M subtype D (isolate Z2/CDC-Z34) (HIV-1).
   1256..1489    +  LTR            3' LTR (ΔU3): self-inactivating 3' long terminal repeat (LTR) from HIV-1
   1561..1682    +  polyA_signal   SV40 poly(A) signal: SV40 polyadenylation signal
   1722..1857    +  rep_origin     SV40 ori: SV40 origin of replication
   1878..1896    -  promoter       T7 promoter: promoter for bacteriophage T7 RNA polymerase
   1904..2059    +  CDS            lacZα (fragment): LacZα fragment of β-galactosidase; lacZ fragment
   2064..2492    +  rep_origin     f1 ori (sequence partly withheld): f1 bacteriophage origin of replication; arrow indicates direction of (+) strand synthesis
   2545..2649    +  promoter       AmpR promoter: bla
   2650..3510    +  CDS            AmpR: β-lactamase; bla; confers resistance to ampicillin, carbenicillin, and related antibiotics
   3681..4269    +  rep_origin     ori: high-copy-number ColE1/pMB1/pBR322/pUC origin of replication
   4452..4502    +  CDS            lacI (fragment): lac repressor; lacI; The lac repressor binds to the lac operator to inhibit transcription in E. coli. This inhibition can be relieved by adding lactose or isopropyl-β-D-thiogalactopyranoside (IPTG).
   4504..4596    +  CDS            lacI (fragment): lac repressor; lacI; The lac repressor binds to the lac operator to inhibit transcription in E. coli. This inhibition can be relieved by adding lactose or isopropyl-β-D-thiogalactopyranoside (IPTG).
   4609..4630    +  protein_bind   CAP binding site: CAP binding activates transcription in the presence of cAMP. E. coli catabolite activator protein
   4645..4675    +  promoter       lac promoter: promoter for the E. coli lac operon
   4683..4699    +  protein_bind   lac operator: The lac repressor binds to the lac operator to inhibit transcription in E. coli. This inhibition can be relieved by adding lactose or isopropyl-β-D-thiogalactopyranoside (IPTG). lac repressor encoded by lacI
   4744..4762    +  promoter       T3 promoter: promoter for bacteriophage T3 RNA polymerase
   4790..5016    +  promoter       RSV promoter: Rous sarcoma virus enhancer/promoter
   5017..5197    +  LTR            5' LTR (truncated): truncated 5' long terminal repeat (LTR) from HIV-1
   5244..5369    +  misc_feature   HIV-1 Ψ: packaging signal of human immunodeficiency virus type 1
   5353..5716    +  CDS            HIV-1 gag (fragment): gag protein from human immunodeficiency virus 1; gag
   5862..6095    +  misc_feature   RRE: The Rev response element (RRE) of HIV-1 allows for Rev-dependent mRNA export from the nucleus to the cytoplasm.
   6472..6572    +  CDS            Rev (fragment): human immunodeficiency virus 1 (HIV-1) Rev protein; rev; enhances nuclear export of unspliced and incompletely spliced viral mRNAs
   6622..6862    +  promoter       U6 promoter: RNA polymerase III promoter for human U6 snRNA
   6967..7084    +  misc_feature   cPPT/CTS: central polypurine tract and central termination sequence of HIV-1
   7133..507     +  promoter       hPGK promoter (across the origin): human phosphoglycerate kinase 1 promoter
>Addgene plasmid #18801 | pLKO.1 puro shRNA E-cadherin | addgene full sequence | sequence record 163195 | Addgene NGS Result
TTGGGGTTGCGCCTTTTCCAAGGCAGCCCTGGGTTTGCGCAGGGACGCGGCTGCTCTGGGCGTGGTTCCG
GGAAACGCAGCGGCGCCGACCCTGGGTCTCGCACATTCTTCACGTCCGTTCGCAGCGTCACCCGGATCTT
CGCCGCTACCCTTGTGGGCCCCCCGGCGACGCTTCCTGCTCCGCCCCTAAGTCGGGAAGGTTCCTTGCGG
TTCGCGGCGTGCCGGACGTGACAAACGGAAGCCGCACGTCTCACTAGTACCCTCGCAGACGGACAGCGCC
AGGGAGCAATGGCAGCGCGCCGACCGCGATGGGCTGTGGCCAATAGCGGCTGCTCAGCAGGGCGCGCCGA
GAGCAGCGGCCGGGAAGGGGCGGTGCGGGAGGCGGGGTGTGGGGCGGTAGTGTGGGCCCTGTTCCTGCCC
GCGCGGTGTTCCGCATTCTGCAAGCCTCCGGAGCGCACGTCGGCAGTCGGCTCCCTCGTTGACCGAATCA
CCGACCTCTCTCCCCAGGGGGATCCACCGGAGCTTACCATGACCGAGTACAAGCCCACGGTGCGCCTCGC
CACCCGCGACGACGTCCCCAGGGCCGTACGCACCCTCGCCGCCGCGTTCGCCGACTACCCCGCCACGCGC
CACACCGTCGATCCGGACCGCCACATCGAGCGGGTCACCGAGCTGCAAGAACTCTTCCTCACGCGCGTCG
GGCTCGACATCGGCAAGGTGTGGGTCGCGGACGACGGCGCCGCGGTGGCGGTCTGGACCACGCCGGAGAG
CGTCGAAGCGGGGGCGGTGTTCGCCGAGATCGGCCCGCGCATGGCCGAGTTGAGCGGTTCCCGGCTGGCC
GCGCAGCAACAGATGGAAGGCCTCCTGGCGCCGCACCGGCCCAAGGAGCCCGCGTGGTTCCTGGCCACCG
TCGGCGTCTCGCCCGACCACCAGGGCAAGGGTCTGGGCAGCGCCGTCGTGCTCCCCGGAGTGGAGGCGGC
CGAGCGCGCCGGGGTGCCCGCCTTCCTGGAGACCTCCGCGCCCCGCAACCTCCCCTTCTACGAGCGGCTC
GGCTTCACCGTCACCGCCGACGTCGAGGTGCCCGAAGGACCGCGCACCTGGTGCATGACCCGCAAGCCCG
GTGCCTGACGCCCGCCCCACGACCCGCAGCGCCCGACCGAAAGGAGCGCACGACCCCATGCATCGGTACC
TTTAAGACCAATGACTTACAAGGCAGCTGTAGATCTTAGCCACTTTTTAAAAGAAAAGGGGGGACTGGAA
GGGCTAATTCACTCCCAACGAAGACAAGATCTGCTTTTTGCTTGTACTGGGTCTCTCTGGTTAGACCAGA
TCTGAGCCTGGGAGCTCTCTGGCTAACTAGGGAACCCACTGCTTAAGCCTCAATAAAGCTTGCCTTGAGT
GCTTCAAGTAGTGTGTGCCCGTCTGTTGTGTGACTCTGGTAACTAGAGATCCCTCAGACCCTTTTAGTCA
GTGTGGAAAATCTCTAGCAGTAGTAGTTCATGTCATCTTATTATTCAGTATTTATAACTTGCAAAGAAAT
GAATATCAGAGAGTGAGAGGAACTTGTTTATTGCAGCTTATAATGGTTACAAATAAAGCAATAGCATCAC
AAATTTCACAAATAAAGCATTTTTTTCACTGCATTCTAGTTGTGGTTTGTCCAAACTCATCAATGTATCT
TATCATGTCTGGCTCTAGCTATCCCGCCCCTAACTCCGCCCATCCCGCCCCTAACTCCGCCCAGTTCCGC
CCATTCTCCGCCCCATGGCTGACTAATTTTTTTTATTTATGCAGAGGCCGAGGCCGCCTCGGCCTCTGAG
CTATTCCAGAAGTAGTGAGGAGGCTTTTTTGGAGGCCTAGGGACGTACCCAATTCGCCCTATAGTGAGTC
GTATTACGCGCGCTCACTGGCCGTCGTTTTACAACGTCGTGACTGGGAAAACCCTGGCGTTACCCAACTT
AATCGCCTTGCAGCACATCCCCCTTTCGCCAGCTGGCGTAATAGCGAAGAGGCCCGCACCGATCGCCCTT
CCCAACAGTTGCGCAGCCTGAATGGCGAATGGG
[124 nt withheld, positions 2064-2187]
C
[91 nt withheld, positions 2189-2279]
A
[49 nt withheld, positions 2281-2329]
CCTTTGACGTTGGAGTCCACGTTCTTT
[37 nt withheld, positions 2357-2393]
ACCCTATCTCGGTCTATTCTTTTGATTTATAAGGGATTTTGCCGATTTCGGCCTATTGGTTAAAAAATGA
GCTGATTTAACAAAAATTTAACGCGAATTTTAACAAAATATTAACGCTTACAATTTAGGTGGCACTTTTC
GGGGAAATGTGCGCGGAACCCCTATTTGTTTATTTTTCTAAATACATTCAAATATGTATCCGCTCATGAG
ACAATAACCCTGATAAATGCTTCAATAATATTGAAAAAGGAAGAGTATGAGTATTCAACATTTCCGTGTC
GCCCTTATTCCCTTTTTTGCGGCATTTTGCCTTCCTGTTTTTGCTCACCCAGAAACGCTGGTGAAAGTAA
AAGATGCTGAAGATCAGTTGGGTGCACGAGTGGGTTACATCGAACTGGATCTCAACAGCGGTAAGATCCT
TGAGAGTTTTCGCCCCGAAGAACGTTTTCCAATGATGAGCACTTTTAAAGTTCTGCTATGTGGCGCGGTA
TTATCCCGTATTGACGCCGGGCAAGAGCAACTCGGTCGCCGCATACACTATTCTCAGAATGACTTGGTTG
AGTACTCACCAGTCACAGAAAAGCATCTTACGGATGGCATGACAGTAAGAGAATTATGCAGTGCTGCCAT
AACCATGAGTGATAACACTGCGGCCAACTTACTTCTGACAACGATCGGAGGACCGAAGGAGCTAACCGCT
TTTTTGCACAACATGGGGGATCATGTAACTCGCCTTGATCGTTGGGAACCGGAGCTGAATGAAGCCATAC
CAAACGACGAGCGTGACACCACGATGCCTGTAGCAATGGCAACAACGTTGCGCAAACTATTAACTGGCGA
ACTACTTACTCTAGCTTCCCGGCAACAATTAATAGACTGGATGGAGGCGGATAAAGTTGCAGGACCACTT
CTGCGCTCGGCCCTTCCGGCTGGCTGGTTTATTGCTGATAAATCTGGAGCCGGTGAGCGTGGGTCTCGCG
GTATCATTGCAGCACTGGGGCCAGATGGTAAGCCCTCCCGTATCGTAGTTATCTACACGACGGGGAGTCA
GGCAACTATGGATGAACGAAATAGACAGATCGCTGAGATAGGTGCCTCACTGATTAAGCATTGGTAACTG
TCAGACCAAGTTTACTCATATATACTTTAGATTGATTTAAAACTTCATTTTTAATTTAAAAGGATCTAGG
TGAAGATCCTTTTTGATAATCTCATGACCAAAATCCCTTAACGTGAGTTTTCGTTCCACTGAGCGTCAGA
CCCCGTAGAAAAGATCAAAGGATCTTCTTGAGATCCTTTTTTTCTGCGCGTAATCTGCTGCTTGCAAACA
AAAAAACCACCGCTACCAGCGGTGGTTTGTTTGCCGGATCAAGAGCTACCAACTCTTTTTCCGAAGGTAA
CTGGCTTCAGCAGAGCGCAGATACCAAATACTGTTCTTCTAGTGTAGCCGTAGTTAGGCCACCACTTCAA
GAACTCTGTAGCACCGCCTACATACCTCGCTCTGCTAATCCTGTTACCAGTGGCTGCTGCCAGTGGCGAT
AAGTCGTGTCTTACCGGGTTGGACTCAAGACGATAGTTACCGGATAAGGCGCAGCGGTCGGGCTGAACGG
GGGGTTCGTGCACACAGCCCAGCTTGGAGCGAACGACCTACACCGAACTGAGATACCTACAGCGTGAGCT
ATGAGAAAGCGCCACGCTTCCCGAAGGGAGAAAGGCGGACAGGTATCCGGTAAGCGGCAGGGTCGGAACA
GGAGAGCGCACGAGGGAGCTTCCAGGGGGAAACGCCTGGTATCTTTATAGTCCTGTCGGGTTTCGCCACC
TCTGACTTGAGCGTCGATTTTTGTGATGCTCGTCAGGGGGGCGGAGCCTATGGAAAAACGCCAGCAACGC
GGCCTTTTTACGGTTCCTGGCCTTTTGCTGGCCTTTTGCTCACATGTTCTTTCCTGCGTTATCCCCTGAT
TCTGTGGATAACCGTATTACCGCCTTTGAGTGAGCTGATACCGCTCGCCGCAGCCGAACGACCGAGCGCA
GCGAGTCAGTGAGCGAGGAAGCGGAAGAGCGCCCAATACGCAAACCGCCTCTCCCCGCGCGTTGGCCGAT
TCATTAATGAGCGCCCAATACGCAAACCGCCTCTCCCCGCGCGTTGGCCGATTCATTAATGCAGCTGGCA
CGACAGGTTTCCCGACTGGAAAGCGGGCAGTGAGCGCAACGCAATTAATGTGAGTTAGCTCACTCATTAG
GCACCCCAGGCTTTACACTTTATGCTTCCGGCTCGTATGTTGTGTGGAATTGTGAGCGGATAACAATTTC
ACACAGGAAACAGCTATGACCATGATTACGCCAAGCGCGCAATTAACCCTCACTAAAGGGAACAAAAGCT
GGAGCTGCAAGCTTAATGTAGTCTTATGCAATACTCTTGTAGTCTTGCAACATGGTAACGATGAGTTAGC
AACATGCCTTACAAGGAGAGAAAAAGCACCGTGCATGCCGATTGGTGGAAGTAAGGTGGTACGATCGTGC
CTTATTAGGAAGGCAACAGACGGGTCTGACATGGATTGGACGAACCACTGAATTGCCGCATTGCAGAGAT
ATTGTATTTAAGTGCCTAGCTCGATACATAAACGGGTCTCTCTGGTTAGACCAGATCTGAGCCTGGGAGC
TCTCTGGCTAACTAGGGAACCCACTGCTTAAGCCTCAATAAAGCTTGCCTTGAGTGCTTCAAGTAGTGTG
TGCCCGTCTGTTGTGTGACTCTGGTAACTAGAGATCCCTCAGACCCTTTTAGTCAGTGTGGAAAATCTCT
AGCAGTGGCGCCCGAACAGGGACTTGAAAGCGAAAGGGAAACCAGAGGAGCTCTCTCGACGCAGGACTCG
GCTTGCTGAAGCGCGCACGGCAAGAGGCGAGGGGCGGCGACTGGTGAGTACGCCAAAAATTTTGACTAGC
GGAGGCTAGAAGGAGAGAGATGGGTGCGAGAGCGTCAGTATTAAGCGGGGGAGAATTAGATCGCGATGGG
AAAAAATTCGGTTAAGGCCAGGGGGAAAGAAAAAATATAAATTAAAACATATAGTATGGGCAAGCAGGGA
GCTAGAACGATTCGCAGTTAATCCTGGCCTGTTAGAAACATCAGAAGGCTGTAGACAAATACTGGGACAG
CTACAACCATCCCTTCAGACAGGATCAGAAGAACTTAGATCATTATATAATACAGTAGCAACCCTCTATT
GTGTGCATCAAAGGATAGAGATAAAAGACACCAAGGAAGCTTTAGACAAGATAGAGGAAGAGCAAAACAA
AAGTAAGACCACCGCACAGCAAGCGGCCGCTGATCTTCAGACCTGGAGGAGGAGATATGAGGGACAATTG
GAGAAGTGAATTATATAAATATAAAGTAGTAAAAATTGAACCATTAGGAGTAGCACCCACCAAGGCAAAG
AGAAGAGTGGTGCAGAGAGAAAAAAGAGCAGTGGGAATAGGAGCTTTGTTCCTTGGGTTCTTGGGAGCAG
CAGGAAGCACTATGGGCGCAGCGTCAATGACGCTGACGGTACAGGCCAGACAATTATTGTCTGGTATAGT
GCAGCAGCAGAACAATTTGCTGAGGGCTATTGAGGCGCAACAGCATCTGTTGCAACTCACAGTCTGGGGC
ATCAAGCAGCTCCAGGCAAGAATCCTGGCTGTGGAAAGATACCTAAAGGATCAACAGCTCCTGGGGATTT
GGGGTTGCTCTGGAAAACTCATTTGCACCACTGCTGTGCCTTGGAATGCTAGTTGGAGTAATAAATCTCT
GGAACAGATTTGGAATCACACGACCTGGATGGAGTGGGACAGAGAAATTAACAATTACACAAGCTTAATA
CACTCCTTAATTGAAGAATCGCAAAACCAGCAAGAAAAGAATGAACAAGAATTATTGGAATTAGATAAAT
GGGCAAGTTTGTGGAATTGGTTTAACATAACAAATTGGCTGTGGTATATAAAATTATTCATAATGATAGT
AGGAGGCTTGGTAGGTTTAAGAATAGTTTTTGCTGTACTTTCTATAGTGAATAGAGTTAGGCAGGGATAT
TCACCATTATCGTTTCAGACCCACCTCCCAACCCCGAGGGGACCCGACAGGCCCGAAGGAATAGAAGAAG
AAGGTGGAGAGAGAGACAGAGACAGATCCATTCGATTAGTGAACGGATCTCGACGGTATCGATCACGAGA
CTAGCCTCGAGCGGCCGCCCCCTTCACCGAGGGCCTATTTCCCATGATTCCTTCATATTTGCATATACGA
TACAAGGCTGTTAGAGAGATAATTGGAATTAATTTGACTGTAAACACAAAGATATTAGTACAAAATACGT
GACGTAGAAAGTAATAATTTCTTGGGTAGTTTGCAGTTTTAAAATTATGTTTTAAAATGGACTATCATAT
GCTTACCGTAACTTGAAAGTATTTCGATTTCTTGGCTTTATATATCTTGTGGAAAGGACGAAACACCGGA
AGATAGGAGTTCTCTGATGCCTCGAGGCATCAGAGAACTCCTATCTTTTTTTGAATTCTCGACCTCGAGA
CAAATGGCAGTATTCATCCACAATTTTAAAAGAAAAGGGGGGATTGGGGGGTACAGTGCAGGGGAAAGAA
TAGTAGACATAATAGCAACAGACATACAAACTAAAGAATTACAAAAACAAATTACAAAAATTCAAAATTT
TCGGGTTTATTACAGGGACAGCAGAGATCCACTTTGGCCGCGGCTCGAGGGGG
