>Addgene plasmid #18801 | pLKO.1 puro shRNA E-cadherin | addgene partial sequence | sequence record 24689 | LKO1-5
TTNGATTNTNGCTTTTATATCTTGTGGAAAGGACGAAACACCGGAAGATAGGAGTTCTCTGATGCCTCGA
GGCATCAGAGAACTCCTATCTTTTTTTGAATTCTCGACCTCGAGACAAATGGCAGTATTCATCCACAATT
TTAAAAGAAAAGGGGGGATTGGGGGGTACAGTGCAGGGGAAAGAATAGTAGACATAATAGCAACAGACAT
ACAAACTAAAGAATTACAAAAACAAATTACAAAAATTCAAAATTTTCGGGTTTATTACAGGGACAGCAGA
GATCCACTTTGGCCGCGGCTCGAGGGGGTTGGGGTTGCGCCTTTTCCAAGGCAGCCCTGGGTTTGCGCAG
GGACGCGGCTGCTCTGGGCGTGGTTCCGGGAAACGCAGCGGCGCCGACCCTGGGTCTCGCACATTCTTCA
CGTCCGTTCGCAGCGTCACCCGGATCTTCGCCGCTACCCTTGTGGGCCCCCCGGCGACGCTTCCTGCTCC
GCCCCTAAGTCGGGAAGGTTCCTTGCGGTTCGCGGCGTGCCGGACGTGACAAACGGAAGCCGCACGTCTC
ACTAGTACCCTCGCAGACGGACAGCGCCAGGGAGCAATGGCAGCGCGCCGACCGCGATGGGCTGTGGCCA
ATAGCGGCTGCTCAGCAGGGCGCGCCGAGAGCAGCGGCCGGNAAGGGGCGGTGCGGGAGGCGGGGTGTGG
GGGCGGTAGTGTGGGCCCTGTTCCTGCCCGCGCGNTGTTCCGCATTCTGCAAGCCTCCGNACGCACGTCG
GCATCGGCTCCCTCNTTGAC
